Addgene plasmid #16493: GST-Smad3-MH1
Depositing lab: Bert Vogelstein. Depositing organization: Johns Hopkins University and School of Medicine. Publication: Human Smad3 and Smad4 are sequence-specific transcription activators. Zawel L, Dai JL, Buckhaults P, Zhou S, Kinzler KW, Vogelstein B, Kern SE. Mol Cell. 1998 Mar . 1(4):611-7. 10.1016/S1097-2765(00)80061-1 PubMed 9660945.
Backbone
  Vector backbone: pGEX-2TK
  Backbone manufacturer: Amersham
  Backbone size w/o insert (bp): 5000
  Vector type: Bacterial Expression
Growth in bacteria
  Bacterial resistance: Ampicillin, 100 μg/mL
  Growth temperature: 37°C
  Growth strain: DH5alpha
  Copy number: High Copy
Gene/Insert
  Gene/Insert name: Smad3
  Species: H. sapiens (human)
  Insert size (bp): 600
  Mutation: amino acids 1-200 of Smad3
  Entrez Gene: SMAD3 (a.k.a. HSPC193, HsT17436, JV15-2, LDS1C, LDS3, MADH3, hMAD-3, hSMAD3, mad3)
  Tag / fusion protein: GST (N terminal on backbone)
  Cloning method: Restriction Enzyme; 5′ cloning site BamHI (unknown if destroyed); 3′ cloning site BamHI (unknown if destroyed)
  Sequencing primers: 5′ pGEX 5'; 3′ pGEX 3'
Terms and licenses: Academic/Nonprofit Terms; Industry Terms: Not Available to Industry
How to cite: GST-Smad3-MH1 was a gift from Bert Vogelstein (Addgene plasmid # 16493 ; http://n2t.net/addgene:16493 ; RRID:Addgene_16493)
