[The description below was written by a language model from this plasmid's Addgene catalogue record.]
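Description:
GST-Smad3-MH1 is a bacterial expression plasmid built on the pGEX-2TK backbone (about 5 kb without insert). It is designed to produce a fragment of human SMAD3 as a glutathione S-transferase fusion protein in E. coli. The plasmid is maintained at high copy and selected with ampicillin. The record includes no feature table, so the promoter and origin are not explicitly listed. pGEX-series vectors generally drive expression from the IPTG-inducible tac promoter and carry a lacI repressor gene. The 2TK variant is known for a thrombin cleavage site and a protein kinase A recognition site between GST and the cloned protein, allowing tag removal or in vitro radiolabelling of the product.

The insert is roughly 600 bp and encodes amino acids 1–200 of SMAD3, a region that contains the N-terminal MH1 domain indicated by the construct's name. The MH1 domain is the part of Smad proteins responsible for sequence-specific DNA contact. The fragment was cloned into a BamHI site at both ends, so orientation would have depended on screening, and the record does not say whether the sites were preserved. GST is supplied by the backbone at the N terminus, which permits affinity purification of the fusion on glutathione resin.

The associated publication describes human Smad3 and Smad4 as sequence-specific transcription activators. In keeping with that work, the construct is suited to producing recombinant Smad3 MH1 protein for in vitro DNA-binding studies, such as binding-site selection or gel-shift assays, and for GST pull-down experiments.
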