>Addgene plasmid #16493 | GST-Smad3-MH1 | addgene partial sequence | sequence record 23124 | 16493 with pGEX 5'
TGGTTCCGCGTGGATCTCGTCGTGCATCTGTTGGATCCATGTCGTCCATCCTGCCTTTCACTCCCCCGAT
CGTGAAGCGCCTGCTGGGCTGGAAGAAGGGCGAGCAGAACGGGCAGGAGGAGAAATGGTGCGAGAAGGCG
GTCAAGAGCCTGGTCAAGAAACTCAAGAAGACGGGGCAGCTGGACGAGCTGGAGAAGGCCATCACCACGC
AGAACGTCAACACCAAGTGCATCACCATCCCCAGGTCCCTGGATGGCCGGTTGCAGGTGTCCCATCGGAA
GGGGCTCCCTCATGTCATCTACTGCCGCCTGTGGCGATGGCCAGACCTGCACAGCCACCACGAGCTACGG
GCCATGGAGCTGTGTGAGTTCGCCTTCAATATGAAGAAGGACGAGGTCTGCGTGAATCCCTACCACTACC
AGAGAGTAGAGACACCAGTTCTACCTCCTGTGTTGGTGCCACGCCACACAGAGATCCCGGCCGAGTTCCC
CCCACTGGACGACTACAGCCATTCCATCCCCGAAAACACTAACTTCCCCGCAGGCATCGAGCCCCAGAGC
AATATTCCAGAGACCCCACCCCCTGGCTACCTGAGTGAAGATGGAGAAACCAGTGACCACCAGATGAACC
ACAGCATGGACTGAGGATCCCCGGGAATTCATCGTGACTGACTGACGATCTGCCTCGCGCGTTTCGGTGA
TGACGGTNGAAACCTCTGACACATGCAGCTCCCGGAGACGGTCACAGCTTGTCTGTAAGCGGATGCCGGG
AGCAGACAAGCCCGT
